>Addgene plasmid #81356 | pDONR223_TP53_p.C176F | addgene full sequence | sequence record 167675 | Addgene NGS Result
GGCAGTTCCCTACTCTCGCGTTAACGCTAGCATGGATGTTTTCCCAGTCACGACGTTGTAAAACGACGGC
CAGTCTTAAGCTCGGGCCCCAAATAATGATTTTATTTTGACTGATAGTGACCTGTTCGTTGCAACAAATT
GATGAGCAATGCTTTTTTATAATGCCAACTTTGTACAAAAAAGTTGGCATGGAGGAGCCGCAGTCAGATC
CTAGCGTCGAGCCCCCTCTGAGTCAGGAAACATTTTCAGACCTATGGAAACTACTTCCTGAAAACAACGT
TCTGTCCCCCTTGCCGTCCCAAGCAATGGATGATTTGATGCTGTCCCCGGACGATATTGAACAATGGTTC
ACTGAAGACCCAGGTCCAGATGAAGCTCCCAGAATGCCAGAGGCTGCTCCCCGCGTGGCCCCTGCACCAG
CAGCTCCTACACCGGCGGCCCCTGCACCAGCCCCCTCCTGGCCCCTGTCATCTTCTGTCCCTTCCCAGAA
AACCTACCAGGGCAGCTACGGTTTCCGTCTGGGCTTCTTGCATTCTGGGACAGCCAAGTCTGTGACTTGC
ACGTACTCCCCTGCCCTCAACAAGATGTTTTGCCAACTGGCCAAGACCTGCCCTGTGCAGCTGTGGGTTG
ATTCCACACCCCCGCCCGGCACCCGCGTCCGCGCCATGGCCATCTACAAGCAGTCACAGCACATGACGGA
GGTTGTGAGGCGCTTCCCCCACCATGAGCGCTGCTCAGATAGCGATGGTCTGGCCCCTCCTCAGCATCTT
ATCCGAGTGGAAGGAAATTTGCGTGTGGAGTATTTGGATGACAGAAACACTTTTCGACATAGTGTGGTGG
TGCCCTATGAGCCGCCTGAGGTTGGCTCTGACTGTACCACCATCCACTACAACTACATGTGTAACAGTTC
CTGCATGGGCGGCATGAACCGGAGGCCCATCCTCACCATCATCACACTGGAAGACTCCAGTGGTAATCTA
CTGGGACGGAACAGCTTTGAGGTGCGTGTTTGTGCCTGTGCTGGGAGAGACCGGCGCACAGAGGAAGAGA
ATCTCCGCAAGAAAGGGGAGCCTCACCACGAGCTGCCCCCAGGGAGCACTAAGCGAGCACTGCCCAACAA
CACCAGCTCCTCTCCCCAGCCAAAGAAGAAACCACTGGATGGAGAATATTTCACCCTTCAGATCCGTGGG
CGTGAGCGCTTCGAGATGTTCCGAGAGCTGAATGAGGCCTTGGAACTCAAGGATGCCCAGGCTGGGAAGG
AGCCAGGGGGGAGCAGGGCTCACTCCAGCCACCTGAAGTCCAAAAAGGGTCAGTCTACCTCCCGCCATAA
AAAACTCATGTTCAAGACAGAAGGGCCTGACTCAGACTGATTGCCAACTTTCTTGTACAAAGTTGGCATT
ATAAGAAAGCATTGCTTATCAATTTGTTGCAACGAACAGGTCACTATCAGTCAAAATAAAATCATTATTT
GCCATCCAGCTGATATCCCCTATAGTGAGTCGTATTACATGGTCATAGCTGTTTCCTGGCAGCTCTGGCC
CGTGTCTCAAAATCTCTGATGTTACATTGCACAAGATAAAAATATATCATCATGCCTCCTCTAGACCAGC
CAGGACAGAAATGCCTCGACTTCGCTGCTACCCAAGGTTGCCGGGTGACGCACACCGTGGAAACGGATGA
AGGCACGAACCCAGTGGACATAAGCCTGTTCGGTTCGTAAGCTGTAATGCAAGTAGCGTATGCGCTCACG
CAACTGGTCCAGAACCTTGACCGAACGCAGCGGTGGTAACGGCGCAGTGGCGGTTTTCATGGCTTGTTAT
GACTGTTTTTTTGGGGTACAGTCTATGCCTCGGGCATCCAAGCAGCAAGCGCGTTACGCCGTGGGTCGAT
GTTTGATGTTATGGAGCAGCAACGATGTTACGCAGCAGGGCAGTCGCCCTAAAACAAAGTTAAACATTAT
GAGGGAAGCGGTGATCGCCGAAGTATCGACTCAACTATCAGAGGTAGTTGGCGTCATCGAGCGCCATCTC
GAACCGACGTTGCTGGCCGTACATTTGTACGGCTCCGCAGTGGATGGCGGCCTGAAGCCACACAGTGATA
TTGATTTGCTGGTTACGGTGACCGTAAGGCTTGATGAAACAACGCGGCGAGCTTTGATCAACGACCTTTT
GGAAACTTCGGCTTCCCCTGGAGAGAGCGAGATTCTCCGCGCTGTAGAAGTCACCATTGTTGTGCACGAC
GACATCATTCCGTGGCGTTATCCAGCTAAGCGCGAACTGCAATTTGGAGAATGGCAGCGCAATGACATTC
TTGCAGGTATCTTCGAGCCAGCCACGATCGACATTGATCTGGCTATCTTGCTGACAAAAGCAAGAGAACA
TAGCGTTGCCTTGGTAGGTCCAGCGGCGGAGGAACTCTTTGATCCGGTTCCTGAACAGGATCTATTTGAG
GCGCTAAATGAAACCTTAACGCTATGGAACTCGCCGCCCGACTGGGCTGGCGATGAGCGAAATGTAGTGC
TTACGTTGTCCCGCATTTGGTACAGCGCAGTAACCGGCAAAATCGCGCCGAAGGATGTCGCTGCCGACTG
GGCAATGGAGCGCCTGCCGGCCCAGTATCAGCCCGTCATACTTGAAGCTAGACAGGCTTATCTTGGACAA
GAAGAAGATCGCTTGGCCTCGCGCGCAGATCAGTTGGAAGAATTTGTCCACTACGTGAAAGGCGAGATCA
CCAAGGTAGTCGGCAAATAACCCTCGAGCCACCCATGACCAAAATCCCTTAACGTGAGTTACGCGTCGTT
CCACTGAGCGTCAGACCCCGTAGAAAAGATCAAAGGATCTTCTTGAGATCCTTTTTTTCTGCGCGTAATC
TGCTGCTTGCAAACAAAAAAACCACCGCTACCAGCGGTGGTTTGTTTGCCGGATCAAGAGCTACCAACTC
TTTTTCCGAAGGTAACTGGCTTCAGCAGAGCGCAGATACCAAATACTGTTCTTCTAGTGTAGCCGTAGTT
AGGCCACCACTTCAAGAACTCTGTAGCACCGCCTACATACCTCGCTCTGCTAATCCTGTTACCAGTGGCT
GCTGCCAGTGGCGATAAGTCGTGTCTTACCGGGTTGGACTCAAGACGATAGTTACCGGATAAGGCGCAGC
GGTCGGGCTGAACGGGGGGTTCGTGCACACAGCCCAGCTTGGAGCGAACGACCTACACCGAACTGAGATA
CCTACAGCGTGAGCTATGAGAAAGCGCCACGCTTCCCGAAGGGAGAAAGGCGGACAGGTATCCGGTAAGC
GGCAGGGTCGGAACAGGAGAGCGCACGAGGGAGCTTCCAGGGGGAAACGCCTGGTATCTTTATAGTCCTG
TCGGGTTTCGCCACCTCTGACTTGAGCGTCGATTTTTGTGATGCTCGTCAGGGGGGCGGAGCCTATGGAA
AAACGCCAGCAACGCGGCCTTTTTACGGTTCCTGGCCTTTTGCTGGCCTTTTGCTCACATGTTCTTTCCT
GCGTTATCCCCTGATTCTGTGGATAACCGTATTACCGCCTTTGAGTGAGCTGATACCGCTCGCCGCAGCC
GAACGACCGAGCGCAGCGAGTCAGTGAGCGAGGAAGCGGAAGAGCGCCCAATACGCAAACCGCCTCTCCC
CGCGCGTTGGCCGATTCATTAATGCAGCTGGCACGACAGGTTTCCCGACTGGAAAGCGGGCAGTGAGCGC
AACGCAATTAATACGCGTACCGCTAGCCAGGAAGAGTTTGTAGAAACGCAAAAAGGCCATCCGTCAGGAT
GGCCTTCTGCTTAGTTTGATGCCTGGCAGTTTATGGCGGGCGTCCTGCCCGCCACCCTCCGGGCCGTTGC
TTCACAACGTTCAAATCCGCTCCCGGCGGATTTGTCCTACTCAGGAGAGCGTTCACCGACAAACAACAGA
TAAAACGAAAGGCCCAGTCTTCCGACTGAGCCTTTCGTTTTATTTGATGCCT
Features (pLannotate 1.2.2; 12 found; start..end, strand, type, name):
     38..74      -  CDS            lacZα (fragment): LacZα fragment of β-galactosidase; lacZ fragment
     91..186     +  protein_bind   attL3: mutant version of attL; recombination site for the Gateway® LR reaction LR Clonase™
    189..1370    +  CDS            p53: human tumor suppressor protein that is often mutated in cancers; Homo sapiens TP53; responds to cellular stresses to regulate the expression of target genes
   1375..1470    -  protein_bind   attL3: mutant version of attL; recombination site for the Gateway® LR reaction LR Clonase™
   1489..1507    -  promoter       T7 promoter: promoter for bacteriophage T7 RNA polymerase
   1697..1720    +  promoter       Pc promoter (fragment): intI1 (promoter lies within the coding sequence); class 1 integron promoter
   1896..1952    +  CDS            GmR (fragment): gentamycin acetyltransferase; aacC1; confers resistance to gentamycin
   1959..2750    +  CDS            SmR: aminoglycoside adenylyltransferase (Murphy, 1985); aadA; confers resistance to spectinomycin and streptomycin
   2843..3431    +  rep_origin     ori: high-copy-number ColE1/pMB1/pBR322/pUC origin of replication
   3614..3706    +  CDS            lacI (fragment): lac repressor; lacI; The lac repressor binds to the lac operator to inhibit transcription in E. coli. This inhibition can be relieved by adding lactose or isopropyl-β-D-thiogalactopyranoside (IPTG).
   3761..3788    -  terminator     rrnB T2 terminator: transcription terminator T2 from the E. coli rrnB gene
   3920..3963    +  terminator     rrnB T1 terminator: Escherichia coli rrnB; transcription terminator T1 from the E. coli rrnB gene
