[The description below was written by a language model from this plasmid's Addgene catalogue record and pLannotate feature annotations shown in this document.]
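Description:
pDONR223_TP53_p.C176F is a Gateway entry clone built on the Invitrogen pDONR223 backbone, carrying a mutant human TP53 open reading frame and belonging to the Target Accelerator Plasmid Collection. It is a bacterial propagation plasmid of 3,972 nt by the sequenced record. It replicates from a high-copy ColE1/pUC-type origin and is selected with spectinomycin through the aadA (SmR) aminoglycoside adenylyltransferase gene. Upstream of that gene lie fragments of a class 1 integron Pc promoter and of a gentamicin acetyltransferase gene. Other annotated backbone elements include short lacZα and lacI fragments and the rrnB T1 and T2 transcription terminators, which help insulate the cloning region from read-through transcription.

The insert is the p53 coding sequence, about 1.2 kb, referenced to the human TP53 transcript. The catalogue lists three amino-acid changes: P72R, C176F and P278A. C176F is the variant that gives the clone its name. The ORF is in the "closed" configuration, meaning a stop codon immediately follows the coding sequence, so it will yield native-C-terminus protein rather than C-terminal fusions after transfer. It is flanked on both sides by attL-type Gateway recombination sites, both labelled attL3 by the automated annotation. These sites allow LR Clonase-mediated transfer into any compatible destination vector.

No promoter drives the insert in this plasmid. A T7 promoter lies just outside the downstream att site and points back toward the insert on the opposite strand. The construct therefore serves as a sequence-verified shuttle for moving this p53 allele into expression vectors, in keeping with the collection's aim of systematically testing the function of cancer-associated variants.
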