Addgene plasmid #81356: pDONR223_TP53_p.C176F
Purpose: Gateway Donor vector containing TP53 , part of the Target Accelerator Plasmid Collection.
Depositing lab: Jesse Boehm & William Hahn & David Root. Depositing organization: Broad Institute. Publication: Systematic Functional Interrogation of Rare Cancer Variants Identifies Oncogenic Alleles. Kim E, Ilic N, Shrestha Y, Zou L, Kamburov A, Zhu C, Yang X, Lubonja R, Tran N, Nguyen C, Lawrence MS, Piccioni F, Bagul M, Doench JG, Chouinard CR, Wu X, Hogstrom L, Natoli T, Tamayo P, Horn H, Corsello SM, Lage K, Root DE, Subramanian A, Golub TR, Getz G, Boehm JS, Hahn WC. Cancer Discov. 2016 Jul;6(7):714-26. doi: 10.1158/2159-8290.CD-16-0160. Epub 2016 May 4. PubMed 27147599.
Backbone
  Vector backbone: pDONR223
  Backbone manufacturer: Invitrogen
  Backbone size w/o insert (bp): 2790
  Vector type: Gateway Entry vector
Growth in bacteria
  Bacterial resistance: Spectinomycin, 50 μg/mL
  Growth temperature: 37°C
  Growth strain: DH5alpha
  Copy number: High Copy
Gene/Insert
  Gene/Insert name: TP53
  Species: H. sapiens (human)
  Mutation: P72R; C176F; P278A
  GenBank ID: NM_000546.5
  Entrez Gene: TP53 (a.k.a. BCC7, BMFS5, LFS1, P53, TRP53)
  Promoter: None
  Cloning method: Gateway Cloning
  Sequencing primers: 5′ M13pUC-fwd; 3′ M13-Rev
Terms and licenses: Academic/Nonprofit Terms; Industry Terms: Not Available to Industry
Depositor comments: Closed state: stop codon immediately follows insert
How to cite: pDONR223_TP53_p.C176F was a gift from Jesse Boehm & William Hahn & David Root (Addgene plasmid # 81356 ; http://n2t.net/addgene:81356 ; RRID:Addgene_81356)
