>Addgene plasmid #81356 | pDONR223_TP53_p.C176F | depositor partial sequence | sequence record 154675 | Insert sequence
ATGGAGGAGCCGCAGTCAGATCCTAGCGTCGAGCCCCCTCTGAGTCAGGAAACATTTTCAGACCTATGGA
AACTACTTCCTGAAAACAACGTTCTGTCCCCCTTGCCGTCCCAAGCAATGGATGATTTGATGCTGTCCCC
GGACGATATTGAACAATGGTTCACTGAAGACCCAGGTCCAGATGAAGCTCCCAGAATGCCAGAGGCTGCT
CCCCGCGTGGCCCCTGCACCAGCAGCTCCTACACCGGCGGCCCCTGCACCAGCCCCCTCCTGGCCCCTGT
CATCTTCTGTCCCTTCCCAGAAAACCTACCAGGGCAGCTACGGTTTCCGTCTGGGCTTCTTGCATTCTGG
GACAGCCAAGTCTGTGACTTGCACGTACTCCCCTGCCCTCAACAAGATGTTTTGCCAACTGGCCAAGACC
TGCCCTGTGCAGCTGTGGGTTGATTCCACACCCCCGCCCGGCACCCGCGTCCGCGCCATGGCCATCTACA
AGCAGTCACAGCACATGACGGAGGTTGTGAGGCGCTTCCCCCACCATGAGCGCTGCTCAGATAGCGATGG
TCTGGCCCCTCCTCAGCATCTTATCCGAGTGGAAGGAAATTTGCGTGTGGAGTATTTGGATGACAGAAAC
ACTTTTCGACATAGTGTGGTGGTGCCCTATGAGCCGCCTGAGGTTGGCTCTGACTGTACCACCATCCACT
ACAACTACATGTGTAACAGTTCCTGCATGGGCGGCATGAACCGGAGGCCCATCCTCACCATCATCACACT
GGAAGACTCCAGTGGTAATCTACTGGGACGGAACAGCTTTGAGGTGCGTGTTTGTGCCTGTGCTGGGAGA
GACCGGCGCACAGAGGAAGAGAATCTCCGCAAGAAAGGGGAGCCTCACCACGAGCTGCCCCCAGGGAGCA
CTAAGCGAGCACTGCCCAACAACACCAGCTCCTCTCCCCAGCCAAAGAAGAAACCACTGGATGGAGAATA
TTTCACCCTTCAGATCCGTGGGCGTGAGCGCTTCGAGATGTTCCGAGAGCTGAATGAGGCCTTGGAACTC
AAGGATGCCCAGGCTGGGAAGGAGCCAGGGGGGAGCAGGGCTCACTCCAGCCACCTGAAGTCCAAAAAGG
GTCAGTCTACCTCCCGCCATAAAAAACTCATGTTCAAGACAGAAGGGCCTGACTCAGAC
